Addgene plasmid #238267: pRK5_V5-nb-KS-FtoG
Purpose: For overexpression of V5-nb-KS-FtoG
Depositing lab: Denes Hnisz. Depositing organization: Max Planck Institute for Molecular Genetics. Publication: Probing condensate microenvironments with a micropeptide killswitch. Zhang Y, Stoppelkamp I, Fernandez-Pernas P, Allram M, Charman M, Magalhaes AP, Piedavent-Salomon M, Sommer G, Sung YC, Meyer K, Grams N, Halko E, Dongre S, Meierhofer D, Malszycki M, Ilik IA, Aktas T, Kraushar ML, Vastenhouw N, Weitzman MD, Grebien F, Niskanen H, Hnisz D. Nature. 2025 Jun 4. doi: 10.1038/s41586-025-09141-5. PubMed 40468084.
Backbone
  Vector backbone: pRK5
  Vector type: Mammalian Expression
Growth in bacteria
  Bacterial resistance: Ampicillin, 100 μg/mL
  Growth temperature: 37°C
  Growth strain: DH5alpha
  Copy number: High Copy
Gene/Insert
  Gene/Insert name: V5-nb-KS-FtoG
  Species: H. sapiens (human)
  Cloning method: Gibson Cloning
Terms and licenses: Academic/Nonprofit Terms; Industry Terms: Not Available to Industry
How to cite: pRK5_V5-nb-KS-FtoG was a gift from Denes Hnisz (Addgene plasmid # 238267 ; http://n2t.net/addgene:238267 ; RRID:Addgene_238267)
