[The description below was written by a language model from this plasmid's Addgene catalogue record and pLannotate feature annotations shown in this document.]
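Description:
pRK5_V5-nb-KS-FtoG is a mammalian expression plasmid of about 6 kb built on the pRK5 backbone and intended for transient overexpression of a fusion protein called V5-nb-KS-FtoG. It is maintained in E. coli as a high-copy plasmid through a ColE1/pUC-type origin and selected with ampicillin via the β-lactamase (AmpR) gene and its own promoter. The backbone also carries an M13 phage origin for single-stranded DNA production. Several vestigial fragments are present as well (lacZα, lacI, rop, bom, and the lac promoter/operator region), and these have no evident role in the construct's function.

Expression in mammalian cells is driven by the human cytomegalovirus immediate early enhancer and promoter, followed by a fragment of CMV intron A and an SP6 promoter, which could in principle support in vitro transcription. An SV40 polyadenylation signal terminates the transcript, and an SV40 enhancer/early promoter region lies downstream of it.

Within the expression cassette, the automated annotation identifies an mCherry coding sequence. Further downstream is a segment of roughly 360 bp matched to an immunoglobulin heavy-chain variable domain, which is consistent with the "nb" in the name denoting a single-domain antibody (nanobody). The annotation does not detect the V5 epitope tag or the "KS-FtoG" element, and the presence of mCherry is not reflected in the insert name, so the exact order and composition of the fusion cannot be confirmed from the record. A short fragment annotated as an IgH signal sequence lies upstream of mCherry and may simply be a partial match.

Given the associated publication on a micropeptide "killswitch" for probing condensate microenvironments, KS probably refers to that peptide and FtoG to a phenylalanine-to-glycine variant. The record does not state this, nor does it name the nanobody's target.
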