Features (pLannotate 1.2.2; 21 found; start..end, strand, type, name):
     14..393     +  enhancer       CMV enhancer: human cytomegalovirus immediate early enhancer
    394..597     +  promoter       CMV promoter: human cytomegalovirus (CMV) immediate early promoter
    733..776     +  intron         CMV intron (fragment): modified intron A from human cytomegalovirus
    828..846     +  promoter       SP6 promoter: promoter for bacteriophage SP6 RNA polymerase
    850..887     +  CDS            IgH signal sequence (fragment): signal sequence from the mouse immunoglobulin heavy chain variable region
    939..1646    +  CDS            mCherry: mCherry is a basic (constitutively fluorescent) red fluorescent protein published in 2004, derived from Discosoma sp.. It is reported to be a very rapidly-maturing monomer with low acid sensitivity.
   1860..2222    +  CDS            HV01_CANLF: Experimental evidence at protein level: Swiss-Prot protein existence level 1. From Canis lupus familiaris (Dog) (Canis familiaris).
   2339..2473    +  polyA_signal   SV40 poly(A) signal: SV40 polyadenylation signal
   2542..2899    +  promoter       SV40 promoter: SV40 enhancer and early promoter
   2918..3072    +  CDS            lacZα (fragment): LacZα fragment of β-galactosidase; lacZ fragment
   3078..3129    -  misc_feature   bom (fragment): basis of mobility region from pBR322
   3148..3528    +  rep_origin     M13 ori (sequence partly withheld): M13 bacteriophage origin of replication; arrow indicates direction of (+) strand synthesis
   3604..3653    -  misc_feature   bom (fragment): basis of mobility region from pBR322
   3755..3790    -  CDS            rop (fragment): Rop protein, which maintains plasmids at low copy number; rop
   3885..3989    +  promoter       AmpR promoter: bla
   3990..4850    +  CDS            AmpR: β-lactamase; bla; confers resistance to ampicillin, carbenicillin, and related antibiotics
   5021..5609    +  rep_origin     ori: high-copy-number ColE1/pMB1/pBR322/pUC origin of replication
   5792..5884    +  CDS            lacI (fragment): lac repressor; lacI; The lac repressor binds to the lac operator to inhibit transcription in E. coli. This inhibition can be relieved by adding lactose or isopropyl-β-D-thiogalactopyranoside (IPTG).
   5897..5918    +  protein_bind   CAP binding site: CAP binding activates transcription in the presence of cAMP. E. coli catabolite activator protein
   5933..5963    +  promoter       lac promoter: promoter for the E. coli lac operon
   5971..5987    +  protein_bind   lac operator: The lac repressor binds to the lac operator to inhibit transcription in E. coli. This inhibition can be relieved by adding lactose or isopropyl-β-D-thiogalactopyranoside (IPTG). lac repressor encoded by lacI
>Addgene plasmid #238267 | pRK5_V5-nb-KS-FtoG | addgene full sequence | sequence record 474375 | Addgene NGS Result
TTCGAGCTCGCCCGACATTGATTATTGACTAGTTATTAATAGTAATCAATTACGGGGTCATTAGTTCATA
GCCCATATATGGAGTTCCGCGTTACATAACTTACGGTAAATGGCCCGCCTGGCTGACCGCCCAACGACCC
CCGCCCATTGACGTCAATAATGACGTATGTTCCCATAGTAACGCCAATAGGGACTTTCCATTGACGTCAA
TGGGTGGAGTATTTACGGTAAACTGCCCACTTGGCAGTACATCAAGTGTATCATATGCCAAGTACGCCCC
CTATTGACGTCAATGACGGTAAATGGCCCGCCTGGCATTATGCCCAGTACATGACCTTATGGGACTTTCC
TACTTGGCAGTACATCTACGTATTAGTCATCGCTATTACCATGGTGATGCGGTTTTGGCAGTACATCAAT
GGGCGTGGATAGCGGTTTGACTCACGGGGATTTCCAAGTCTCCACCCCATTGACGTCAATGGGAGTTTGT
TTTGGCACCAAAATCAACGGGACTTTCCAAAATGTCGTAACAACTCCGCCCCATTGACGCAAATGGGCGG
TAGGCGTGTACGGTGGGAGGTCTATATAAGCAGAGCTCGTTTAGTGAACCGTCAGATCGCCTGGAGACGC
CATCCACGCTGTTTTGACCTCCATAGAAGACACCGGGACCGATCCAGCCTCCGCGGCCGGGAACGGTGCA
TTGGAACGCGGATTCCCCGTGCCAAGAGTGACGTAAGTACCGCCTATAGAGTCTATAGGCCCACCCCCTT
GGCTTCGTTAGAACGCGGCTACAATTAATACATAACCTTATGTATCATACACATACGATTTAGGTGACAC
TATAGAATAACATCCACTTTGCCTTTCTCTCCACAGGTGTCCACTCCCAGGTCCAACTGCACCTCGGTTC
TATCGATTGAATTCGTACCGGTGCCACCATGGTTTCCAAAGGAGAGGAGGATAATATGGCTATAATTAAA
GAGTTTATGCGGTTCAAGGTGCATATGGAGGGATCTGTGAACGGTCACGAGTTCGAAATCGAGGGCGAAG
GCGAGGGGCGACCCTATGAAGGGACACAGACGGCCAAACTGAAGGTGACCAAGGGTGGCCCCCTGCCTTT
CGCCTGGGACATCCTGTCACCCCAGTTTATGTACGGCTCTAAGGCTTACGTTAAGCACCCTGCCGATATT
CCGGACTACTTGAAACTGAGCTTCCCTGAAGGGTTCAAGTGGGAACGGGTAATGAATTTTGAGGATGGCG
GTGTAGTCACAGTTACCCAGGACAGCTCTCTTCAGGACGGAGAATTTATCTATAAGGTTAAACTTCGGGG
CACTAACTTCCCATCAGACGGCCCCGTGATGCAGAAGAAAACTATGGGCTGGGAAGCCAGCTCAGAACGC
ATGTATCCCGAGGACGGAGCACTGAAGGGAGAAATCAAGCAGCGACTCAAGCTGAAGGATGGGGGACATT
ATGATGCTGAGGTCAAAACCACCTATAAGGCCAAGAAACCCGTTCAGCTTCCTGGGGCATACAACGTGAA
TATCAAACTGGATATTACATCCCATAACGAAGACTATACCATCGTGGAACAGTACGAGCGGGCCGAGGGC
AGACATAGCACAGGGGGCATGGATGAATTGTACAAGGGAAGCGGAGCTACTAACTTCAGCCTGCTGAAGC
AGGCTGGAGACGTGGAGGAGAACCCTGGACCTGGAAGCGGAGAGGGCAGAGGAAGTCTTCTAACATGCGG
TGACGTGGAGGAGAATCCCGGCCCATATCCGTACGACGTACCAGACTACGCACCTAAGAAGAAGAGGAAG
GTTGGGGGAGGCGGCAGTGGCGGAGGGGGATCTATGGCTGAAGTGCAGCTGCAAGCCAGCGGCGGAGGCT
TCGTGCAGCCCGGCGGATCTCTGAGACTGTCTTGTGCCGCTTCTGGCACCACCAGCTTCGGCGATACAAT
GGGCTGGTTCCGGCAGGCCCCTGGAAAGGAAAGAGAGTTTGTGTCCGCCATCTCCAGACAGGGCGACAAG
CACTACTATGCCGACAGCGTGAAAGGCAGATTCACAATCAGCCGGGACAACAGCAAGAACACCGTGTACC
TGCAGATGAACTCTCTGAGAGCCGAAGATACCGCCACCTACTACTGCGCCGAGTGGATGAATACCAGACG
CGAGTTCATCACCCCTTACTGGGGCCAGGGAACACAGGTGACCGTGTCTAGCGGCGGCGGAGGAAGCGGA
GGCGGAGGATCTATGATGATGATGAATAAGTTGGTTCTAGCGCAGGGAGGAGGATCCTGTCTATAGGTCG
ACCTGCAGAAGCTTGGCCGCCATGGCCCAACTTGTTTATTGCAGCTTATAATGGTTACAAATAAAGCAAT
AGCATCACAAATTTCACAAATAAAGCATTTTTTTCACTGCATTCTAGTTGTGGTTTGTCCAAACTCATCA
ATGTATCTTATCATGTCTGGATCGGGAATTAATTCGGCGCAGCACCATGGCCTGAAATAACCTCTGAAAG
AGGAACTTGGTTAGGTACCTTCTGAGGCGGAAAGAACCAGCTGTGGAATGTGTGTCAGTTAGGGTGTGGA
AAGTCCCCAGGCTCCCCAGCAGGCAGAAGTATGCAAAGCATGCATCTCAATTAGTCAGCAACCAGGTGTG
GAAAGTCCCCAGGCTCCCCAGCAGGCAGAAGTATGCAAAGCATGCATCTCAATTAGTCAGCAACCATAGT
CCCGCCCCTAACTCCGCCCATCCCGCCCCTAACTCCGCCCAGTTCCGCCCATTCTCCGCCCCATGGCTGA
CTAATTTTTTTTATTTATGCAGAGGCCGAGGCCGCCTCGGCCTCTGAGCTATTCCAGAAGTAGTGAGGAG
GCTTTTTTGGAGGCCTAGGCTTTTGCAAAAAGCTGTTAACAGCTTGGCACTGGCCGTCGTTTTACAACGT
CGTGACTGGGAAAACCCTGGCGTTACCCAACTTAATCGCCTTGCAGCACATCCCCCTTTCGCCAGCTGGC
GTAATAGCGAAGAGGCCCGCACCGATCGCCCTTCCCAACAGTTGCGCAGCCTGAATGGCGAATGGCGCCT
GATGCGGTATTTTCTCCTTACGCATCTGTGCGGTATTTCACACCGCATA
[142 nt withheld, positions 3130-3271]
C
[141 nt withheld, positions 3273-3413]
CCTTTGACGTTGGAGTCCACGTTCTTT
[37 nt withheld, positions 3441-3477]
ACCCTATCTCGGGCTATTCTTTTGATTTATAAGGGATTTTGCCGATTTCGGCCTATTGGTTAAAAAATGA
GCTGATTTAACAAAAATTTAACGCGAATTTTAACAAAATATTAACGTTTACAATTTTATGGTGCACTCTC
AGTACAATCTGCTCTGATGCCGCATAGTTAAGCCAGCCCCGACACCCGCCAACACCCGCTGACGCGCCCT
GACGGGCTTGTCTGCTCCCGGCATCCGCTTACAGACAAGCTGTGACCGTCTCCGGGAGCTGCATGTGTCA
GAGGTTTTCACCGTCATCACCGAAACGCGCGAGACGAAAGGGCCTCGTGATACGCCTATTTTTATAGGTT
AATGTCATGATAATAATGGTTTCTTAGACGTCAGGTGGCACTTTTCGGGGAAATGTGCGCGGAACCCCTA
TTTGTTTATTTTTCTAAATACATTCAAATATGTATCCGCTCATGAGACAATAACCCTGATAAATGCTTCA
ATAATATTGAAAAAGGAAGAGTATGAGTATTCAACATTTCCGTGTCGCCCTTATTCCCTTTTTTGCGGCA
TTTTGCCTTCCTGTTTTTGCTCACCCAGAAACGCTGGTGAAAGTAAAAGATGCTGAAGATCAGTTGGGTG
CACGAGTGGGTTACATCGAACTGGATCTCAACAGCGGTAAGATCCTTGAGAGTTTTCGCCCCGAAGAACG
TTTTCCAATGATGAGCACTTTTAAAGTTCTGCTATGTGGCGCGGTATTATCCCGTATTGACGCCGGGCAA
GAGCAACTCGGTCGCCGCATACACTATTCTCAGAATGACTTGGTTGAGTACTCACCAGTCACAGAAAAGC
ATCTTACGGATGGCATGACAGTAAGAGAATTATGCAGTGCTGCCATAACCATGAGTGATAACACTGCGGC
CAACTTACTTCTGACAACGATCGGAGGACCGAAGGAGCTAACCGCTTTTTTGCACAACATGGGGGATCAT
GTAACTCGCCTTGATCGTTGGGAACCGGAGCTGAATGAAGCCATACCAAACGACGAGCGTGACACCACGA
TGCCTGTAGCAATGGCAACAACGTTGCGCAAACTATTAACTGGCGAACTACTTACTCTAGCTTCCCGGCA
ACAATTAATAGACTGGATGGAGGCGGATAAAGTTGCAGGACCACTTCTGCGCTCGGCCCTTCCGGCTGGC
TGGTTTATTGCTGATAAATCTGGAGCCGGTGAGCGTGGGTCTCGCGGTATCATTGCAGCACTGGGGCCAG
ATGGTAAGCCCTCCCGTATCGTAGTTATCTACACGACGGGGAGTCAGGCAACTATGGATGAACGAAATAG
ACAGATCGCTGAGATAGGTGCCTCACTGATTAAGCATTGGTAACTGTCAGACCAAGTTTACTCATATATA
CTTTAGATTGATTTAAAACTTCATTTTTAATTTAAAAGGATCTAGGTGAAGATCCTTTTTGATAATCTCA
TGACCAAAATCCCTTAACGTGAGTTTTCGTTCCACTGAGCGTCAGACCCCGTAGAAAAGATCAAAGGATC
TTCTTGAGATCCTTTTTTTCTGCGCGTAATCTGCTGCTTGCAAACAAAAAAACCACCGCTACCAGCGGTG
GTTTGTTTGCCGGATCAAGAGCTACCAACTCTTTTTCCGAAGGTAACTGGCTTCAGCAGAGCGCAGATAC
CAAATACTGTTCTTCTAGTGTAGCCGTAGTTAGGCCACCACTTCAAGAACTCTGTAGCACCGCCTACATA
CCTCGCTCTGCTAATCCTGTTACCAGTGGCTGCTGCCAGTGGCGATAAGTCGTGTCTTACCGGGTTGGAC
TCAAGACGATAGTTACCGGATAAGGCGCAGCGGTCGGGCTGAACGGGGGGTTCGTGCACACAGCCCAGCT
TGGAGCGAACGACCTACACCGAACTGAGATACCTACAGCGTGAGCTATGAGAAAGCGCCACGCTTCCCGA
AGGGAGAAAGGCGGACAGGTATCCGGTAAGCGGCAGGGTCGGAACAGGAGAGCGCACGAGGGAGCTTCCA
GGGGGAAACGCCTGGTATCTTTATAGTCCTGTCGGGTTTCGCCACCTCTGACTTGAGCGTCGATTTTTGT
GATGCTCGTCAGGGGGGCGGAGCCTATGGAAAAACGCCAGCAACGCGGCCTTTTTACGGTTCCTGGCCTT
TTGCTGGCCTTTTGCTCACATGTTCTTTCCTGCGTTATCCCCTGATTCTGTGGATAACCGTATTACCGCC
TTTGAGTGAGCTGATACCGCTCGCCGCAGCCGAACGACCGAGCGCAGCGAGTCAGTGAGCGAGGAAGCGG
AAGAGCGCCCAATACGCAAACCGCCTCTCCCCGCGCGTTGGCCGATTCATTAATGCAGCTGGCACGACAG
GTTTCCCGACTGGAAAGCGGGCAGTGAGCGCAACGCAATTAATGTGAGTTAGCTCACTCATTAGGCACCC
CAGGCTTTACACTTTATGCTTCCGGCTCGTATGTTGTGTGGAATTGTGAGCGGATAACAATTTCACACAG
GAAACAGCTATGACATGATTACGAATTAA
